Addgene plasmid #28162: WDR61
Purpose: Baculovirus expression for structure determination; may not be full ORF
Depositing lab: Cheryl Arrowsmith. Depositing organization: University of Toronto.
Backbone
  Vector backbone: pFBOH-MHL
  Backbone manufacturer: SGC
  Vector type: Baculovirus expression
  Selectable markers: Gentamicin
Growth in bacteria
  Bacterial resistance: Ampicillin, 100 μg/mL
  Growth temperature: 37°C
  Growth strain: DH5alpha
  Copy number: High Copy
Gene/Insert
  Gene/Insert name: WD repeat domain 61 (alt name: PDB: 3OW8)
  Species: H. sapiens (human)
  Insert size (bp): 912
  Entrez Gene: SKIC8 (a.k.a. REC14, SKI8, WDR61)
  Promoter: polyhedrin
  Tag / fusion protein: His tag with TEV cleavage (N terminal on backbone)
  Cloning method: Ligation Independent Cloning; 5′ cloning site ligation-independent cloning (unknown if destroyed); 3′ cloning site ligation-independent cloning (unknown if destroyed)
  Sequencing primers: 5′ Polyhedrin forward, pFBOH-Fwd (CCGGATTATTCATACCGTCCCACC A)
Terms and licenses: Academic/Nonprofit Terms; Industry Terms
Depositor comments: PDB: 3OW8. http://www.thesgc.org/structures/3OW8/
How to cite: WDR61 was a gift from Cheryl Arrowsmith (Addgene plasmid # 28162 ; http://n2t.net/addgene:28162 ; RRID:Addgene_28162)
