[The description below was written by a language model from this plasmid's Addgene catalogue record.]
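Description:
WDR61 is a baculovirus expression plasmid built on the pFBOH-MHL backbone from the Structural Genomics Consortium, designed for producing recombinant human protein in insect cells. It is maintained in E. coli as a high-copy plasmid under ampicillin selection, and the record also lists gentamicin as a selectable marker. In transfer vectors of this type, a gentamicin resistance gene typically accompanies the expression cassette when it is moved into a baculoviral genome. However, no feature table is provided, so the origin of replication, any transposition elements and the exact layout of the cassette cannot be confirmed from the record.

The insert is a 912 bp human coding sequence for WD repeat domain 61 (current gene symbol SKIC8, also known as SKI8 or REC14), introduced by ligation-independent cloning. Expression is driven by the polyhedrin promoter, a very strong, very late baculoviral promoter that gives high protein yields in infected insect cells. The backbone supplies an N-terminal His tag followed by a TEV protease cleavage site. This allows the protein to be captured by immobilised metal affinity chromatography and the tag to be removed afterwards, leaving a near-native product.

The stated purpose is protein production for structure determination, and the depositor links the construct to a deposited crystal structure of the protein. The record cautions that the insert may not be the full open reading frame, as is common for constructs with boundaries optimised for crystallisation. Users should therefore check the construct boundaries before assuming it encodes full-length WDR61.
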