>Addgene plasmid #28162 | WDR61 | depositor partial sequence | sequence record 13343 | Author sequence
[912 nt withheld, positions 1-912]
