>Addgene plasmid #28162 | WDR61 | addgene partial sequence | sequence record 34505 | 28162 with Polyhedrin-fwd
TAATAAAAAAACCTATAAATATTCCGGATTATTCATACCGTCCCACCATCGGGCGCGGATCTCGGTCCGA
AAACCATGCATCATCATCATCATCACAGCAGCGGCAGAGAAAACTTGTATTTCCAGGGC
[728 nt withheld, positions 130-857]
